Addgene plasmid #116921: pMMPc-Gm
Purpose: (Empty Backbone) Gene constitutive expression from a Pc promoter
Depositing lab: Cuiqing Ma. Depositing organization: Shandong University. Publication: New constitutive vectors: useful genetic engineering tools for biocatalysis. Xu Y, Tao F, Ma C, Xu P. Appl Environ Microbiol. 2013 Apr;79(8):2836-40. doi: 10.1128/AEM.03746-12. Epub 2013 Feb 15. PubMed 23416993.
Backbone
  Vector backbone: pMMB66EH
  Vector type: Bacterial Expression
  Promoter: Pc promoter from Delftia acidovorans C17
Growth in bacteria
  Bacterial resistance: Gentamicin, 10 μg/mL
  Growth temperature: 30°C
  Growth strain: DH5alpha
  Copy number: Low Copy
Gene/Insert
  Cloning method: Restriction Enzyme
  Sequencing primers: 3′ pBAD-reverse
Terms and licenses: Academic/Nonprofit Terms; Industry Terms: Not Available to Industry
Depositor comments: The ampicillin resistance gene of the pMMPc vector (Addgene plasmid # 116920) was replaced with the gentamicin resistance gene from the vector pUC18-mini-Tn7T-Gm.
How to cite: pMMPc-Gm was a gift from Cuiqing Ma (Addgene plasmid # 116921 ; http://n2t.net/addgene:116921 ; RRID:Addgene_116921)
