[The description below was written by a language model from this plasmid's Addgene catalogue record and pLannotate feature annotations shown in this document.]
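Description:
pMMPc-Gm is an empty bacterial expression backbone derived from pMMB66EH, built for constitutive rather than inducible expression of a cloned gene. According to the record, expression is driven by a Pc promoter taken from Delftia acidovorans C17, and genes of interest are inserted by restriction cloning. No insert is present.

The annotated 8,157 nt sequence shows the RSF1010-type broad-host-range replicon characteristic of this vector family. It carries oriV together with the repA, repB and repC genes that oriV requires, plus the R1162-like antisense regulatory RNA. It also retains oriT with mobB and mobC, so the plasmid should be mobilisable by conjugation when a helper supplies transfer functions. This replicon fits the recorded low copy number and makes the plasmid suitable for a range of Gram-negative hosts beyond the E. coli DH5alpha in which it is maintained.

Selection is by gentamicin. The depositor notes that the ampicillin resistance gene of the parent pMMPc was replaced with the aacC1 gentamicin acetyltransferase cassette from pUC18-mini-Tn7T-Gm. The feature table agrees, showing only a residual β-lactamase fragment next to an intact GmR gene, followed by a fragment annotated as an integrase. The one annotated Pc element is a class 1 integron promoter lying just upstream of GmR, so it probably belongs to the resistance cassette. The Delftia expression promoter and the cloning site are not separately annotated. Only a fragment of lacI is detected, which fits the removal of IPTG-dependent control.

The associated publication presents these vectors as constitutive expression tools for biocatalysis.
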