Features (pLannotate 1.2.2; 13 found; start..end, strand, type, name):
     53..497     -  CDS            bla(M) (fragment): β-lactamase lacking the signal sequence; bla(M); allows cytosolic expression of β-lactamase
    530..558     +  promoter       Pc promoter: intI1 (promoter lies within the coding sequence); class 1 integron promoter
    747..1280    +  CDS            GmR: gentamycin acetyltransferase; aacC1; confers resistance to gentamycin
   1318..1536    +  CDS            int (fragment): INT2_ECOLX - Protein inferred from homology: Swiss-Prot protein existence level 3. Putative integrase believed to be involved in the insertion of antibiotic resistance genes into plasmids and transposons. From Escherichia coli.
   1539..2274    +  CDS            lacI (fragment): lac repressor; lacI; The lac repressor binds to the lac operator to inhibit transcription in E. coli. This inhibition can be relieved by adding lactose or isopropyl-β-D-thiogalactopyranoside (IPTG).
   2551..3402    -  CDS            RSF1010 RepC (fragment): replication protein C of the broad-host-range plasmid RSF1010 (Scholz et al., 1989); repC
   3389..4228    -  CDS            RSF1010 RepA: replication protein A of the broad-host-range plasmid RSF1010 (Scholz et al., 1989); repA
   4220..4294    -  ncRNA          Plasmid R1162: Accession: RF00043 - R1162-like plasmid antisense RNA
   4739..5710    -  CDS            RSF1010 RepB: replication protein B of the broad-host-range plasmid RSF1010 (Scholz et al., 1989); repB
   5710..6120    -  CDS            mobB: MOBB2_ECOLX - Protein predicted: Swiss-Prot protein existence level 4. This protein is essential to promote the specific transfer of the plasmid in the presence of conjugative plasmids. From Escherichia coli.
   6949..7036    -  oriT           RSF1010 oriT: origin of transfer of the broad-host-range plasmid RSF1010 (Scholz et al., 1989)
   7067..7348    +  CDS            mobC: MOBC_ECOLX - Protein predicted: Swiss-Prot protein existence level 4. This protein is essential to promote the specific transfer of the plasmid in the presence of conjugative plasmids. From Escherichia coli.
   7378..7772    +  rep_origin     RSF1010 oriV: replication origin of the broad-host-range plasmid RSF1010; requires the RSF1010 RepA/B/C proteins for replication (Scholz et al., 1989)
>Addgene plasmid #116921 | pMMPc-Gm | addgene full sequence | sequence record 229817 | Addgene NGS Result
TCGCTTTCAGAAATCAATCTAAAGTATATATGAGTAAACTTGGTCTGACAGTTACCAATGCTTAATCAGT
GAGGCACCTATCTCAGCGATCTGTCTATTTCGTTCATCCATAGTTGCCTGACTCCCCGTCGTGTAGATAA
CTACGATACGGGAGGGCTTACCATCTGGCCCCAGTGCTGCAATGATACCGCGAGACCCACGCTCACCGGC
TCCAGATTTATCAGCAATAAACCAGCCAGCCGGAAGGGCCGAGCGCAGAAGTGGTCCTGCAACTTTATCC
GCCTCCATCCAGTCTATTAATTGTTGCCGGGAAGCTAGAGTAAGTAGTTCGCCAGTTAATAGTTTGCGCA
ACGTTGTTGCCATTGCTACAGGCATCGTGGTGTCACGCTCGTCGTTTGGTATGGCTTCATTCAGCTCCGG
TTCCCAACGATCAAGGCGAGTTACATGATCCCCCATGTTGTGCAAAAAAGCGGTTAGCTCCTTCGGTCCT
CCGATCGCTGATTCCCTTTGTCAACAGCAATGGATCGAATTGACATAAGCCTGTTCGGTTCGTAAACTGT
AATGCAAGTAGCGTATGCGCTCACGCAACTGGTCCAGAACCTTGACCGAACGCAGCGGTGGTAACGGCGC
AGTGGCGGTTTTCATGGCTTGTTATGACTGTTTTTTTGTACAGTCTATGCCTCGGGCATCCAAGCAGCAA
GCGCGTTACGCCGTGGGTCGATGTTTGATGTTATGGAGCAGCAACGATGTTACGCAGCAGCAACGATGTT
ACGCAGCAGGGCAGTCGCCCTAAAACAAAGTTAGGTGGCTCAAGTATGGGCATCATTCGCACATGTAGGC
TCGGCCCTGACCAAGTCAAATCCATGCGGGCTGCTCTTGATCTTTTCGGTCGTGAGTTCGGAGACGTAGC
CACCTACTCCCAACATCAGCCGGACTCCGATTACCTCGGGAACTTGCTCCGTAGTAAGACATTCATCGCG
CTTGCTGCCTTCGACCAAGAAGCGGTTGTTGGCGCTCTCGCGGCTTACGTTCTGCCCAAGTTTGAGCAGC
CGCGTAGTGAGATCTATATCTATGATCTCGCAGTCTCCGGCGAGCACCGGAGGCAGGGCATTGCCACCGC
GCTCATCAATCTCCTCAAGCATGAGGCCAACGCGCTTGGTGCTTATGTGATCTACGTGCAAGCAGATTAC
GGTGACGATCCCGCAGTGGCTCTCTATACAAAGTTGGGCATACGGGAAGAAGTGATGCACTTTGATATCG
ACCCAAGTACCGCCACCTAAAAGCTTGGCTGCAGGTCGACGGATCCCCGGGAATTCACGGGTTCGCTACC
TGCATTACAGCCTACAGACCGAGAAGGCTTATGTCTACTGGGCCAAGGCATTTGTGTTGTGGACGGCCCG
CAGCCATGGTGGGTTTCGACATCCGCGCGAAATGGGGCAAGCTGAAGTCGAGGGTTTTCTGACCATGCTC
GCCACCGAGAAGCAAGTGGCGCCGGCCACCCACCGGCAGGCGCTCAACGCGCTGTTGTTCTTGTATCGGC
AACGCGTCAGTGGGCTGATCATTAACTATCCGCTGGATGACCAGGATGCCATTGCTGTGGAAGCTGCCTG
CACTAATGTTCCGGCGTTATTTCTTGATGTCTCTGACCAGACACCCATCAACAGTATTATTTTCTCCCAT
GAAGACGGTACGCGACTGGGCGTGGAGCATCTGGTCGCATTGGGTCACCAGCAAATCGCGCTGTTAGCGG
GCCCATTAAGTTCTGTCTCGGCGCGTCTGCGTCTGGCTGGCTGGCATAAATATCTCACTCGCAATCAAAT
TCAGCCGATAGCGGAACGGGAAGGCGACTGGAGTGCCATGTCCGGTTTTCAACAAACCATGCAAATGCTG
AATGAGGGCATCGTTCCCACTGCGATGCTGGTTGCCAACGATCAGATGGCGCTGGGCGCAATGCGCGCCA
TTACCGAGTCCGGGCTGCGCGTTGGTGCGGATATCTCGGTAGTGGGATACGACGATACCGAAGACAGCTC
ATGTTATATCCCGCCGTTAACCACCATCAAACAGGATTTTCGCCTGCTGGGGCAAACCAGCGTGGACCGC
TTGCTGCAACTCTCTCAGGGCCAGGCGGTGAAGGGCAATCAGCTGTTGCCCGTCTCACTGGTGAAAAGAA
AAACCACCCTGGCGCCCAATACGCAAACCGCCTCTCCCCGCGCGTTGGCCGATTCATTAATGCAGCTGGC
ACGACAGGTTTCCCGACTGGAAAGCGGGCAGTGAGCGCAACGCAATTAATGTAAGTTAGCGCGAATTGCA
AGCTGGCCGACGCGCTGGGCTACGTCTTGCTGGCGTTCGGGAGCAGAAGAGCATACATCTGGAAGCAAAG
CCAGGAAAGCGGCCTATGGAGCTGTGCGGCAGCGCTCAGTAGGCAATTTTTCAAAATATTGTTAAGCCTT
TTCTGAGCATGGTATTTTTCATGGTATTACCAATTAGCAGGAAAATAAGCCATTGAATATAAAAGATAAA
AATGTCTTGTTTACAATAGAGTGGGGGGGGTCAGCCTGCCGCCTTGGGCCGGGTGATGTCGTACTTGCCC
GCCGCGAACTCGGTTACCGTCCAGCCCAGCGCGACCAGCTCCGGCAACGCCTCGCGCACCCGCTGGCGGC
GCTTGCGCATGGTCGAACCACTGGCCTCTGACGGCCAGACATAGCCGCACAAGGTATCTATGGAAGCCTT
GCCGGTTTTGCCGGGGTCGATCCAGCCACACAGCCGCTGGTGCAGCAGGCGGGCGGTTTCGCTGTCCAGC
GCCCGCACCTCGTCCATGCTGATGCGCACATGCTGGCCGCCACCCATGACGGCCTGCGCGATCAAGGGGT
TCAGGGCCACGTACAGGCGCCCGTCCGCCTCGTCGCTGGCGTACTCCGACAGCAGCCGAAACCCCTGCCG
CTTGCGGCCATTCTGGGCGATGATGGATACCTTCCAAAGGCGCTCGATGCAGTCCTGTATGTGCTTGAGC
GCCCCACCACTATCGACCTCTGCCCCGATTTCCTTTGCCAGCGCCCGATAGCTACCTTTGACCACCATGG
CATCAGCGGTGACGGCCTCCCACTTGGGTTCCAGGAACAGCCGGAGCTGCCGTCCGCCTTCGGTCTTGGG
TTCCGGGCCAAGCACTAGGCCATTAGGCCCAGCCATGGCCACCAGCCCTTGCAGGATGCGCAGATCATCA
GCGCCCAGCGGCTCCGGGCCGCTGAACTCGATCCGCTTGCCGTCGCCGTAGTCATACGTCACGTCCAGCT
TGCTGCGCTTGCGCTCGCCCCGCTTGAGGGCACGGAACAGGCCGGGGGCCAGACAGTGCGCCGGGTCGTG
CCGGACGTGGCTGAGGCTGTGCTTGTTCTTAGGCTTCACCACGGGGCACCCCCTTGCTCTTGCGCTGCCT
CTCCAGCACGGCGGGCTTGAGCACCCCGCCGTCATGCCGCCTGAACCACCGATCAGCGAACGGTGCGCCA
TAGTTGGCCTTGCTCACACCGAAGCGGACGAAGAACCGGCGCTGGTCGTCGTCCACACCCCATTCCTCGG
CCTCGGCGCTGGTCATGCTCGACAGGTAGGACTGCCAGCGGATGTTATCGACCAGTACCGAGCTGCCCCG
GCTGGCCTGCTGCTGGTCGCCTGCGCCCATCATGGCCGCGCCCTTGCTGGCATGGTGCAGGAACACGATA
GAGCACCCGGTATCGGCGGCGATGGCCTCCATGCGACCGATGACCTGGGCCATGGGGCCGCTGGCGTTTT
CTTCCTCGATGTGGAACCGGCGCAGCGTGTCCAGCACCATCAGGCGGCGGCCCTCGGCGGCGCGCTTGAG
GCCGTCGAACCACTCCGGGGCCATGATGTTGGGCAGGCTGCCGATCAGCGGCTGGATCAGCAGGCCGTCA
GCCACGGCTTGCCGTTCCTCGGCGCTGAGGTGCGCCCCAAGGGCGTGCAGGCGGTGATGAATGGCGGTGG
GCGGGTCTTCGGCGGGCAGGTAGATCACCGGGCCGGTGGGCAGTTCGCCCACCTCCAGCAGATCCGGCCC
GCCTGCAATCTGTGCGGCCAGTTGCAGGGCCAGCATGGATTTACCGGCACCACCGGGCGACACCAGCGCC
CCGACCGTACCGGCCACCATGTTGGGCAAAACGTAGTCCAGCGGTGGCGGCGCTGCTGCGAACGCCTCCA
GAATATTGATAGGCTTATGGGTAGCCATTGATTGCCTCCTTTGCAGGCAGTTGGTGGTTAGGCGCTGGCG
GGGTCACTACCCCCGCCCTGCGCCGCTCTGAGTTCTTCCAGGCACTCGCGCAGCGCCTCGTATTCGTCGT
CGGTCAGCCAGAACTTGCGCTGACGCATCCCTTTGGCCTTCATGCGCTCGGCATATCGCGCTTGGCGTAC
AGCGTCAGGGCTGGCCAGCAGGTCGCCGGTCTGCTTGTCCTTTTGGTCTTTCATATCAGTCACCGAGAAA
CTTGCCGGGGCCGAAAGGCTTGTCTTCGCGGAACAAGGACAAGGTGCAGCCGTCAAGGTTAAGGCTGGCC
ATATCAGCGACTGAAAAGCGGCCAGCCTCGGCCTTGTTTGACGTATAACCAAAGCCACCGGGCAACCAAT
AGCCCTTGTCACTTTTGATCAGGTAGACCGACCCTGAAGCGCTTTTTTCGTATTCCATAAAACCCCCTTC
TGTGCGTGAGTACTCATAGTATAACAGGCGTGAGTACCAACGCAAGCACTACATGCTGAAATCTGGCCCG
CCCCTGTCCATGCCTCGCTGGCGGGGTGCCGGTGCCCGTGCCAGCTCGGCCCGCGCAAGCTGGACGCTGG
GCAGACCCATGACCTTGCTGACGGTGCGCTCGATGTAATCCGCTTCGTGGCCGGGCTTGCGCTCTGCCAG
CGCTGGGCTGGCCTCGGCCATGGCCTTGCCGATTTCCTCGGCACTGCGGCCCCGGCTGGCCAGCTTCTGC
GCGGCGATAAAGTCGCACTTGCTGAGGTCATCACCGAAGCGCTTGACCAGCCCGGCCATCTCGCTGCGGT
ACTCGTCCAGCGCCGTGCGCCGGTGGCGGCTAAGCTGCCGCTCGGGCAGTTCGAGGCTGGCCAGCCTGCG
GGCCTTCTCCTGCTGCCGCTGGGCCTGCTCGATCTGCTGGCCAGCCTGCTGCACCAGCGCCGGGCCAGCG
GTGGCGGTCTTGCCCTTGGATTCACGCAGCAGCACCCACGGCTGATAACCGGCGCGGGTGGTGTGCTTGT
CCTTGCGGTTGGTGAAGCCCGCCAAGCGGCCATAGTGGCGGCTGTCGGCGCTGGCCGGGTCGGCGTCGTA
CTCGCTGGCCAGCGTCCGGGCAATCTGCCCCCGAAGTTCACCGCCTGCGGCGTCGGCCACCTTGACCCAT
GCCTGATAGTTCTTCGGGCTGGTTTCCACTACCAGGGCAGGCTCCCGGCCCTCGGCTTTCATGTCATCCA
GGTCAAACTCGCTGAGGTCGTCCACCAGCACCAGACCATGCCGCTCCTGCTCGGCGGGCCTGATATACAC
GTCATTGCCCTGGGCATTCATCCGCTTGAGCCATGGCGTGTTCTGGAGCACTTCGGCGGCTGACCATTCC
CGGTTCATCATCTGGCCGGTGGTGGCGTCCCTGACGCCGATATCGAAGCGCTCACAGCCCATGGCCTTGA
GCTGTCGGCCTATGGCCTGCAAAGTCCTGTCGTTCTTCATCGGGCCACCAAGCGCAGCCAGATCGAGCCG
TCCTCGGTTGTCAGTGGCGTCAGGTCGAGCAAGAGCAACGATGCGATCAGCAGCACCACCGTAGGCATCA
TGGAAGCCAGCATCACGGTTAGCCATAGCTTCCAGTGCCACCCCCGCGACGCGCTCCGGGCGCTCTGCGC
GGCGCTGCTCACCTCGGCGGCTACCTCCCGCAACTCTTTGGCCAGCTCCACCCATGCCGCCCCTGTCTGG
CGCTGGGCTTTCAGCCACTCCGCCGCCTGCGCCTCGCTGGCCTGCTGGGTCTGGCTCATGACCTGCCGGG
CTTCGTCGGCCAGTGTCGCCATGCTCTGGGCCAGCGGTTCGATCTGCTCCGCTAACTCGTTGATGCCTCT
GGATTTCTTCACTCTGTCGATTGCGTTCATGGTCTATTGCCTCCCGGTATTCCTGTAAGTCGATGATCTG
GGCGTTGGCGGTGTCGATGTTCAGGGCCACGTCTGCCCGGTCGGTGCGGATGCCCCGGCCTTCCATCTCC
ACCACGTTCGGCCCCAGGTGAACACCGGGCAGGCGCTCGATGCCCTGCGCCTCAAGTGTTCTGTGGTCAA
TGCGGGCGTCGTGGCCAGCCCGCTCTAATGCCCGGTTGGCATGGTCGGCCCATGCCTCGCGGGTCTGCTC
AAGCCATGCCTTGGGCTTGAGCGCTTCGGTCTTCTGTGCCCCGCCCTTCTCCGGGGTCTTGCCGTTGTAC
CGCTTGAACCACTGAGCGGCGGGCCGCTCGATGCCGTCATTGATCCGCTCGGAGATCATCAGGTGGCAGT
GCGGGTTCTCGCCGCCACCGGCATGGATGGCCAGCGTATACGGCAGGCGCTCGGCACCGGTCAGGTGCTG
GGCGAACTCGGACGCCAGCGCCTTCTGCTGGTCGAGGGTCAGCTCGACCGGCAGGGCAAATTCGACCTCC
TTGAACAGCCGCCCATTGGCGCGTTCATACAGGTCGGCAGCATCCCAGTAGTCGGCGGGCCGCTCGACGA
ACTCCGGCATGTGCCCGGATTCGGCGTGCAAGACTTCATCCATGTCGCGGGCATACTTGCCTTCGCGCTG
GATGTAGTCGGCCTTGGCCCTGGCCGATTGGCCGCCCGACCTGCTGCCGGTTTTCGCCGTAAGGTGATAA
ATCGCCATGCTGCCTCGCTGTTGCTTTTGCTTTTCGGCTCCATGCAATGGCCCTCGGAGAGCGCACCGCC
CGAAGGGTGGCCGTTAGGCCAGTTTCTCGAAGAGAAACCGGTAAGTGCGCCCTCCCCTACAAAGTAGGGT
CGGGATTGCCGCCGCTGTGCCTCCATGATAGCCTACGAGACAGCACATTAACAATGGGGTGTCAAGATGG
TTAAGGGGAGCAACAAGGCGGCGGATCGGCTGGCCAAGCTCGAAGAACAACGAGCGCGAATCAATGCCGA
AATTCAGCGGGTGCGGGCAAGGGAACAGCAGCAAGAGCGCAAGAACGAAACAAGGCGCAAGGTGCTGGTG
GGGGCCATGATTTTGGCCAAGGTGAACAGCAGCGAGTGGCCGGAGGATCGGCTCATGGCGGCAATGGATG
CGTACCTTGAACGCGACCACGACCGCGCCTTGTTCGGTCTGCCGCCACGCCAGAAGGATGAGCCGGGCTG
AATGATCGACCGAGACAGGCCCTGCGGGGCTGCACACGCGCCCCCACCCTTCGGGTAGGGGGAAAGGCCG
CTAAAGCGGCTAAAAGCGCTCCAGCGTATTTCTGCGGGGTTTGGTGTGGGGTTTAGCGGGCTTTGCCCGC
CTTTCCCCCTGCCGCGCAGCGGTGGGGCGGTGTGTAGCCTAGCGCAGCGAATAGACCAGCTATCCGGCCT
CTGGCCGGGCATATTGGGCAAGGGCAGCAGCGCCCCACAAGGGCGCTGATAACCGCGCCTAGTGGATTAT
TCTTAGATAATCATGGATGGATTTTTCCAACACCCCGCCAGCCCCCGCCCCTGCTGGGTTTGCAGGTTTG
GGGGCGTGACAGTTATTGCAGGGGTTCGTGACAGTTATTGCAGGGGGGCGTGACAGTTATTGCAGGGGTT
CGTGACAGTTAGTACGGGAGTGACGGGCACTGGCTGGCAATGTCTAGCAACGGCAGGCATTTCGGCTGAG
GGTAAAAGAACTTTCCGCTAAGCGATAGACTGTATGTAAACACAGTATTGCAAGGACGCGGAACATGCCT
CATGTGGCGGCCAGGACGGCCAGCCGGGATCGGGATACTGGTCGTTACCAGAGCCACCGACCCGAGCAAA
CCCTTCTCTATCAGATCGTTGACGAGTATTACCCGGCATTCGCTGCGCTTATGGCAGAGCAGGGAAAGGA
ATTGCCGGGCTATGTGCAACGGGAATTTGAAGAATTTCTCCAATGCGGGCGGCTGGAGCATGGCTTTCTA
CGGGTTCGCTGCGAGTCTTGCCACGCCGAGCACCTGG
